Addgene plasmid #12801: DCT.VV.Orf113
Purpose: This plasmid was designed for screening purposes and may contain discrepancies relative to the current canonical GenBank version of the gene.
Depositing lab: Jack Bennink & Jon Yewdell. Depositing organization: National Institute of Allergy and Infectious Diseases (NIAID). Publication: Identification of poxvirus CD8+ T cell determinants to enable rational design and characterization of smallpox vaccines. Tscharke DC, Karupiah G, Zhou J, Palmore T, Irvine KR, Haeryfar SM, Williams S, Sidney J, Sette A, Bennink JR, Yewdell JW. J Exp Med. 2005 January 3; 201(1): 95–104. 10.1084/jem.20041912 PubMed 15623576.
Backbone
  Vector backbone: pcDNA 3.1D V5-His-TOPO
  Backbone manufacturer: Invitrogen
  Backbone size w/o insert (bp): 5514
  Vector type: Mammalian Expression
  Selectable markers: Neomycin (select with G418)
Growth in bacteria
  Bacterial resistance: Ampicillin, 100 μg/mL
  Growth temperature: 37°C
  Growth strain: DH5alpha
  Copy number: High Copy
Gene/Insert
  Gene/Insert name: VV.Orf113 (alt name: VV_WR_209)
  Species: Vaccinia Virus
  Insert size (bp): 996
  Cloning method: Restriction Enzyme; 5′ cloning site BamHI (not destroyed); 3′ cloning site BamHI (not destroyed)
  Sequencing primers: 5′ Universal T7
Terms and licenses: Academic/Nonprofit Terms; Industry Terms: Not Available to Industry
Depositor comments: Please see the Vaccinia kit page ( https://www.addgene.org/vvorf/ ) for more information. The kit page contains the supplemental VVOrfData spreadsheet, which includes important information about this plasmid. The plasmid and insert names provided here relate only to this library. The name of the ORF (if present) in VACV strain Copenhagen and the name of the ORF (if annotated) in VACV strain WR sequence can be found in VVOrfData spreadsheet. Please note that the amino acid sequence given for each ORF in the spreadsheet may contain some errors. Additionally, changes from the expected sequence may be present in these plasmids. Please see Addgene's quality control sequence and sequencing notes in the VVOrfData spreadsheet before ordering this plasmid.
How to cite: DCT.VV.Orf113 was a gift from Jack Bennink & Jon Yewdell (Addgene plasmid # 12801 ; http://n2t.net/addgene:12801 ; RRID:Addgene_12801)
