[The description below was written by a language model from this plasmid's Addgene catalogue record.]
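Description:
DCT.VV.Orf113 is a mammalian expression plasmid built on the commercial pcDNA 3.1D V5-His-TOPO backbone (about 5.5 kb without insert) and carrying a 996 bp open reading frame from vaccinia virus, designated VV.Orf113 within its library and alternatively named VV_WR_209. The insert is recorded as flanked by intact BamHI sites at both ends, and it can be read from the upstream T7 priming site. The plasmid is maintained at high copy in E. coli under ampicillin selection, and it carries a neomycin resistance marker that allows G418 selection in transfected mammalian cells. No feature table accompanies the record and the promoter is not stated. Vectors of the pcDNA3.1 family generally drive inserts from the CMV immediate-early promoter, and this backbone offers C-terminal V5 and polyhistidine tags. Whether the viral ORF is in frame with those tags is not indicated.

The construct is one member of a library of individually cloned vaccinia virus ORFs, assembled for work on identifying poxvirus CD8+ T cell determinants relevant to the design and characterization of smallpox vaccines. In such a collection, each viral gene can be expressed separately in mammalian cells to screen for the proteins that T cells recognize. The plasmid was made for screening purposes, and the depositors caution that its sequence may differ from the current canonical version of the gene. The plasmid and insert names apply only to this library, and the corresponding ORF names in the Copenhagen and WR strains are given in a supplementary spreadsheet for the kit. That spreadsheet's sequencing notes and the repository's quality-control sequence should be checked to confirm the insert.
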