>Addgene plasmid #12801 | DCT.VV.Orf113 | addgene partial sequence | sequence record 19196 | T7 5'-TAATACGACTCACTATAGGG-3'
AGTACCCTTCACCGAATTCCAGCTGACCACCATGGATATTTACGACGATAAAGGTCTACAGACTATTAAA
CTGTTTAATAATGAATTTGATTGTATAAGGAATGACATCAGAGAATTATTTAAACATGTAACTGATTCCG
ATAGTATACAACTTCCGATGGAAGACAATTCTGATATTATAGAAAATATCAGAAAAATACTATATAGACG
ATTAAAAAATGTAGAATGTGTTGACATCGATAGTACAATAACTTTTATGAAATACGATCCAAATGATGAT
AATAAGCGTACGTGTTCTAATTGGGTACCCTTAACTAATAACTATATGGAATATTGTCTAGTAATATATT
TGGAAACACCGATATGTGGAGGCAAAATAAAATTATACCACCCTACAGGAAATATGAAGTCGGATAAGGA
TATTATGTTTGCAAAGACTCTAGACTTTAAATCAAAGAAAGTGTTAACTGGACGTAAAACAATTGCCGTT
CTAGACATATCCGTTTCATATAATAGATCAATGACTACTATTCACTACAACGACGACGTTGATATAGATA
TACATACTGATAAAAATGGAAAAGAGTTATGTTATTGTTATATAACAATAGATGATCATTACTTGGTTGA
TGTGGAAACTATAGGAGTTATAGTCAATAGATCTGGAAAATGTCTGTTAGTAAATAACCATCTAGGT
